Addgene plasmid #134991: GFP-Myo 1g
Purpose: Expression of mouse Myo 1g in mammalian cells.
Depositing lab: Martin Bähler. Publication: Myosin 1G (Myo1G) is a haematopoietic specific myosin that localises to the plasma membrane and regulates cell elasticity. Olety B, Walte M, Honnert U, Schillers H, Bahler M. FEBS Lett. 2010 Feb 5;584(3):493-9. doi: 10.1016/j.febslet.2009.11.096. Epub 2009 Dec 4. PubMed 19968988.
Backbone
  Vector backbone: pEGFP-C1
  Backbone manufacturer: Clontech
  Backbone size w/o insert (bp): 4701
  Total vector size (bp): 7782
  Vector type: Mammalian Expression
  Selectable markers: Neomycin (select with G418)
Growth in bacteria
  Bacterial resistance: Kanamycin, 50 μg/mL
  Growth temperature: 37°C
  Growth strain: DH5alpha
  Copy number: High Copy
Gene/Insert
  Gene/Insert name: Myo 1g
  Species: M. musculus (mouse)
  Insert size (bp): 3081
  Entrez Gene: Myo1g (a.k.a. E430002D17Rik)
  Promoter: CMV IE
  Tag / fusion protein: EGFP (N terminal on backbone)
  Cloning method: Restriction Enzyme; 5′ cloning site Bgl II (not destroyed); 3′ cloning site Sal I (not destroyed)
  Sequencing primers: 5′ EGFP-C CATGGTCCTGCTGGAGTTCGTG; 3′ SV40pA-R GAAATTTGTGATGCTATTGC
Terms and licenses: Academic/Nonprofit Terms; Industry Terms: Not Available to Industry
How to cite: GFP-Myo 1g was a gift from Martin Bähler (Addgene plasmid # 134991 ; http://n2t.net/addgene:134991 ; RRID:Addgene_134991)
