[The description below was written by a language model from this plasmid's Addgene catalogue record and pLannotate feature annotations shown in this document.]
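Description:
GFP-Myo 1g is a mammalian expression plasmid built on the Clontech pEGFP-C1 backbone, carrying the mouse Myo1g coding sequence (about 3.1 kb) in a total construct of 7,782 bp. The insert was placed between the Bgl II and Sal I sites of the multiple cloning site, both of which remain intact. This positions it directly downstream of EGFP, so the cell produces an N-terminally EGFP-tagged myosin 1G fusion. Transcription is driven by the human cytomegalovirus immediate early enhancer and promoter, giving strong constitutive expression in most mammalian cell lines, and the transcript is terminated by the SV40 polyadenylation signal.

The plasmid is propagated in E. coli at high copy number from a ColE1/pUC-type origin, and an f1 phage origin is also present, allowing single-stranded DNA production. A single Tn5 aminoglycoside phosphotransferase gene (NeoR/KanR) serves for selection in both hosts. A bacterial bla-type promoter expresses it for kanamycin resistance in bacteria, while the adjacent SV40 enhancer/early promoter and the HSV TK polyadenylation signal express it in mammalian cells, allowing G418 selection of stable transfectants. The small large T antigen, ble and bGH poly(A) fragments in the automated annotation are probably residual backbone sequence rather than functional elements.

Myo1g is an unconventional class I myosin, an actin-based motor with ATPase activity that is annotated as regulating T-cell migration through membrane tension. The associated publication describes it as a haematopoietic-specific myosin that localises to the plasma membrane and influences cell elasticity. The construct is therefore suited to live or fixed-cell fluorescence imaging of myosin 1G localisation and to overexpression studies in transfected mammalian cells.
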