Features (pLannotate 1.2.2; 15 found; start..end, strand, type, name):
     61..364     +  enhancer       CMV enhancer: human cytomegalovirus immediate early enhancer
    365..568     +  promoter       CMV promoter: human cytomegalovirus (CMV) immediate early promoter
    613..1329    +  CDS            EGFP: EGFP is a basic (constitutively fluorescent) green fluorescent protein published in 1996, derived from Aequorea victoria. It is reported to be a rapidly-maturing weak dimer with moderate acid sensitivity.
   1345..4416    +  CDS            Myo1g: MYO1G_MOUSE - Experimental evidence at protein level: Swiss-Prot protein existence level 1. Unconventional myosin required during immune response for detection of rare antigen-presenting cells by regulating T-cell migration (PubMed:25083865). Unconventional myosins are actin-based motor molecules with ATPase activity and serve in intracellular movements. Acts as a regulator of T-cell migration by generating membrane tension, enforcing cell-intrinsic meandering search, thereby enhancing detection of rare antigens during lymph-node surveillance, enabling pathogen eradication (PubMed:25083865). A
   4419..4446    +  misc_feature   MCS (fragment): multiple cloning site
   4463..4547    +  CDS            large T antigen (fragment): large T antigen from SV40 (simian virus 40)
   4570..4691    +  polyA_signal   SV40 poly(A) signal: SV40 polyadenylation signal
   4725..5153    -  rep_origin     f1 ori (sequence partly withheld): f1 bacteriophage origin of replication; arrow indicates direction of (+) strand synthesis
   5180..5284    +  promoter       AmpR promoter: bla
   5286..5643    +  promoter       SV40 promoter: SV40 enhancer and early promoter
   5678..6472    +  CDS            NeoR/KanR: aminoglycoside phosphotransferase from Tn5; aph(3')-II (or nptII); confers resistance to neomycin, kanamycin, and G418 (Geneticin®)
   6493..6645    +  CDS            ble (fragment): BLE_KLEPN - Experimental evidence at protein level: Swiss-Prot protein existence level 1. Binding protein with a strong affinity to the bleomycin family of antibiotics. Binds to CL990; an antimitotic-antibiotic compound. From Klebsiella pneumoniae.
   6704..6751    +  polyA_signal   HSV TK poly(A) signal: herpes simplex virus thymidine kinase polyadenylation signal (Cole and Stacy, 1985)
   6842..6858    -  polyA_signal   bGH poly(A) signal (fragment): bovine growth hormone polyadenylation signal
   7080..7668    +  rep_origin     ori: high-copy-number ColE1/pMB1/pBR322/pUC origin of replication
>Addgene plasmid #134991 | GFP-Myo 1g | addgene full sequence | sequence record 267833 | Addgene NGS Result
TAGTTATTAATAGTAATCAATTACGGGGTCATTAGTTCATAGCCCATATATGGAGTTCCGCGTTACATAA
CTTACGGTAAATGGCCCGCCTGGCTGACCGCCCAACGACCCCCGCCCATTGACGTCAATAATGACGTATG
TTCCCATAGTAACGCCAATAGGGACTTTCCATTGACGTCAATGGGTGGAGTATTTACGGTAAACTGCCCA
CTTGGCAGTACATCAAGTGTATCATATGCCAAGTACGCCCCCTATTGACGTCAATGACGGTAAATGGCCC
GCCTGGCATTATGCCCAGTACATGACCTTATGGGACTTTCCTACTTGGCAGTACATCTACGTATTAGTCA
TCGCTATTACCATGGTGATGCGGTTTTGGCAGTACATCAATGGGCGTGGATAGCGGTTTGACTCACGGGG
ATTTCCAAGTCTCCACCCCATTGACGTCAATGGGAGTTTGTTTTGGCACCAAAATCAACGGGACTTTCCA
AAATGTCGTAACAACTCCGCCCCATTGACGCAAATGGGCGGTAGGCGTGTACGGTGGGAGGTCTATATAA
GCAGAGCTGGTTTAGTGAACCGTCAGATCCGCTAGCGCTACCGGTCGCCACCATGGTGAGCAAGGGCGAG
GAGCTGTTCACCGGGGTGGTGCCCATCCTGGTCGAGCTGGACGGCGACGTAAACGGCCACAAGTTCAGCG
TGTCCGGCGAGGGCGAGGGCGATGCCACCTACGGCAAGCTGACCCTGAAGTTCATCTGCACCACCGGCAA
GCTGCCCGTGCCCTGGCCCACCCTCGTGACCACCCTGACCTACGGCGTGCAGTGCTTCAGCCGCTACCCC
GACCACATGAAGCAGCACGACTTCTTCAAGTCCGCCATGCCCGAAGGCTACGTCCAGGAGCGCACCATCT
TCTTCAAGGACGACGGCAACTACAAGACCCGCGCCGAGGTGAAGTTCGAGGGCGACACCCTGGTGAACCG
CATCGAGCTGAAGGGCATCGACTTCAAGGAGGACGGCAACATCCTGGGGCACAAGCTGGAGTACAACTAC
AACAGCCACAACGTCTATATCATGGCCGACAAGCAGAAGAACGGCATCAAGGTGAACTTCAAGATCCGCC
ACAACATCGAGGACGGCAGCGTGCAGCTCGCCGACCACTACCAGCAGAACACCCCCATCGGCGACGGCCC
CGTGCTGCTGCCCGACAACCACTACCTGAGCACCCAGTCCGCCCTGAGCAAAGACCCCAACGAGAAGCGC
GATCACATGGTCCTGCTGGAGTTCGTGACCGCCGCCGGGATCACTCTCGGCATGGACGAGCTGTACAAGT
CCGGACTCAGATCTATGCTTGCAGTGGGCAGGATGGAGGACGAAGAAGGCCCTGAGTATGGGAAACCAGA
CTTCGTGCTTTTGGATCAACTGACCATGGAGGACTTCATGAAGAACCTAGAGCTCAGGTTTGAGAAGGGC
CGTATCTATACCTACATTGGTGAGGTGCTCGTATCCGTGAACCCCTACCAGGAACTGCCATTGTATGGGC
CAGAGGCCATTGCCAAGTACCAGGGCCGCGAGCTCTATGAGCGACCACCTCATCTTTACGCCGTGGCCAA
TGCTGCTTACAAGGCAATGAAGCGCAGATCCAGGGACACCTGCATCGTCATCTCAGGGGAGAGTGGGGCA
GGGAAGACAGAAGCCAGCAAGCACATCATGCAGTACATTGCTGCTGTCACCAACCCAAGCCAGAGGGCTG
AGGTGGAGAGGGTGAAGAATGTGCTCCTCAAGTCCACCTGTGTGCTCGAAGCCTTTGGCAATGCCCGCAC
CAATCGCAACCACAACTCCAGCCGCTTTGGCAAGTACATGGACATCAACTTCGACTTCAAGGGGGATCCT
GTTGGTGGACACATCCACAGCTACCTGCTGGAGAAGTCTAGGGTTCTCAAGCAACATGTAGGTGAGAGGA
ACTTCCATGCCTTCTACCAGTTGCTTCGAGGCAGTGAGGACCAAGAGCTGCAAGGACTGCATCTGGAAAG
AAATCCTGCTGTGTATAATTTCACGCGTCAGGGAGCTGGGCTCAACATGGGTGTGCACAATGCCTTGGAC
AGTGATGAGAAGAGCCACCAAGGAGTGATGGAGGCCATGAGGATCATCGGCTTCAGTCCTGACGAGGTGG
AGTCCATCCATCGCATCCTTGCCGCCATATTACACCTGGGAAACATCGAGTTTGTGGAGACAGAGGAAAA
TGGACCACAGAAAGGAGGCCTGGAAGTGGCTGATGAGGCCCTGGTAGGATATGTGGCCAAGCTGACAGCC
ACTCCCAGAGACCTTGTTCTGCGAACCCTGCTGGCTCGAACAGTGGCTTCAGGAGGCCGAGAAGTCATTG
AGAAGAGCCACACCGTGGCTGAGGCCAGCTATGCCCGGGATGCCTGTGCAAAGGCGATGTACCAGCGACT
GTTTGAGTGGGTTGTGAACAAGATCAATAGCATCATGGAACCCCGAAACCGAGACCCTCGGTGTGATGGC
AAGGATACTGTCATTGGGGTGCTGGACATTTACGGCTTTGAGGTGTTCCCTGTCAACAGCTTTGAGCAGT
TCTGCATCAACTACTGCAACGAGAAGCTGCAGCAGCTCTTTATCCAGCTTATCCTGAAGCAAGAGCAGGA
GGAGTATGAGCGAGAGGGCATCGCCTGGCAGACCATCGAGTACTTCAACAACGCTACCATTGTGGAACTT
GTAGAGCAGCCCCACAGAGGCATCCTGGCTGTGTTAGATGAAGCCTGCAGCACGGCAGGCCCCATCACTG
ACCGAATCTTCCTGCAGACCCTGGACACACACCACCGCCACCACCCACACTATTCCAGCCGCCAGCTTTG
CCCTACGGACAAGACCATGGAGTTTGGCCGAGACTTCCAGATCAAACACTATGCAGGCGATGTCACGTAC
TCTGTGGAAGGCTTCATTGACAAGAATAGAGACTCTCTCTTCCAGGACTTCAAACGGCTGCTGTACAATA
GTGTGGATCCCACCTTGCGAGCCATGTGGCCTGACGGGCAACAGGACATCACGGAAGTGACCAAGCGTCC
CCTGACAGCCGGCACACTCTTTAAGAATTCCATGGTTGCCCTGGTGGAAAACTTGGCTTCCAAGGAACCC
TTCTATGTCCGCTGCATCAAACCCAACGAAGACAAGGTGGCTGGGCGGCTCGATGAAGCCCACTGTCGTC
ACCAGGTCGAATACCTGGGACTATTGGAGAATGTGAGGGTCCGCAGGGCTGGCTTTGCTTCCCGGCAGCC
CTACCCTCGATTCCTGCTCAGGTACAAGATGACCTGTGAGTACACGTGGCCCAACCACCTGCTGGGCTCT
GACCGGGATGCGGTGAGCGCCCTGCTGGAACAGCATGGGCTGCAAGGGGATGTGGCCTTTGGCCACAGCA
AGCTGTTCATCCGATCCCCAAGGACGCTGGTCACTCTGGAGCAGAGCCGAGCTCGCCTGATTCCCATCAT
TGTGTTATTGCTGCAGAAGGCTTGGCGGGGCACCCTGGCTAGGTGGCACTGCCGGCGACTAAGGGCCATC
TACACCATCATGCGCTGGTTCCGGAGGCACAAGGTGCGTGCTCACCTGATTGAACTACAGCGCCGGTTCC
AGGCTGCACGGCAGCCCCCACTCTATGGCCGTGACCTTGTGTGGCCCACACCTCCTGCTGTGCTGCAGCC
CTTCCAGGACACTTGCCGTGTTCTCTTCAGCAGGTGGCGGGCACGGCAGTTAGTGAAGAACATCCCTCCT
TCAGACATGATCCAGATCAAGGCCAAGGTGGCTGCTATGGGGGCCTTGCAAGGATTGCGGCAGGACTGGG
GTTGCCAGCGGGCCTGGGCTCGAGACTACCTGTCCTCTGACACTGACAACCCCACAGCTTCCCATCTGTT
TGCTGAGCAACTAAAGGCACTTCGGGAGAAAGATGGCTTTGGCTCTGTGCTTTTCTCCAGCCATGTGCGC
AAGGTGAATCGCTTCCGCAAGAGCCGGGACCGGGCCCTTCTGCTCACAGATCGGTATCTGTACAAGCTGG
AGCCTGGACGACAGTACCGGGTGATGCGGGCTGTGCCTCTGGAGGCGGTGACAGGGCTGAGTGTGACCAG
TGGAAGAGATCAGCTGGTGGTGTTACATGCCCAAGGCTATGATGATCTTGTAGTGTGTCTACACCGTTCC
CAACCACCACTGGACAATCGAATTGGGGAGCTGGTGGGCATGCTGGCTGCACACTGCCAGGGAGAGGGAC
GAACTCTGGAGGTCCGTGTCTCTGACTGCATCCCACTGAGCCAGCGTGGTGCCCGGCGCCTCATTTCTGT
GGAGCCCAGGCCAGAGCAGCCTGAGCCAGATTTCCAAAGCAGCCGTAGCACCTTTACCCTCCTCTGGCCA
AGCCACTGAGTCGACGGTACCGCGGGCCCGGGATCCACCGGATCTAGATAACTGATCATAATCAGCCATA
CCACATTTGTAGAGGTTTTACTTGCTTTAAAAAACCTCCCACACCTCCCCCTGAACCTGAAACATAAAAT
GAATGCAATTGTTGTTGTTAACTTGTTTATTGCAGCTTATAATGGTTACAAATAAAGCAATAGCATCACA
AATTTCACAAATAAAGCATTTTTTTCACTGCATTCTAGTTGTGGTTTGTCCAAACTCATCAATGTATCTT
AACGCGTAAATTGTAAGCGTTAATATTTTGTTAAAATTCGCGTTAAATTTTTGTTAAATCAGCTCATTTT
TTAACCAATAGGCCGAAATCGGCAAAATCCCTTATAAATCAAAAGAATAGACCGAGATAGGGT
[37 nt withheld, positions 4824-4860]
AAAGAACGTGGACTCCAACGTCAAAGG
[49 nt withheld, positions 4888-4936]
T
[91 nt withheld, positions 4938-5028]
G
[124 nt withheld, positions 5030-5153]
CAGGTGGCACTTTTCGGGGAAATGTGCGCGGAACCCCTATTTGTTTATTTTTCTAAATACATTCAAATAT
GTATCCGCTCATGAGACAATAACCCTGATAAATGCTTCAATAATATTGAAAAAGGAAGAGTCCTGAGGCG
GAAAGAACCAGCTGTGGAATGTGTGTCAGTTAGGGTGTGGAAAGTCCCCAGGCTCCCCAGCAGGCAGAAG
TATGCAAAGCATGCATCTCAATTAGTCAGCAACCAGGTGTGGAAAGTCCCCAGGCTCCCCAGCAGGCAGA
AGTATGCAAAGCATGCATCTCAATTAGTCAGCAACCATAGTCCCGCCCCTAACTCCGCCCATCCCGCCCC
TAACTCCGCCCAGTTCCGCCCATTCTCCGCCCCATGGCTGACTAATTTTTTTTATTTATGCAGAGGCCGA
GGCCGCCTCGGCCTCTGAGCTATTCCAGAAGTAGTGAGGAGGCTTTTTTGGAGGCCTAGGCTTTTGCAAA
GATCGATCAAGAGACAGGATGAGGATCGTTTCGCATGATTGAACAAGATGGATTGCACGCAGGTTCTCCG
GCCGCTTGGGTGGAGAGGCTATTCGGCTATGACTGGGCACAACAGACAATCGGCTGCTCTGATGCCGCCG
TGTTCCGGCTGTCAGCGCAGGGGCGCCCGGTTCTTTTTGTCAAGACCGACCTGTCCGGTGCCCTGAATGA
ACTGCAAGACGAGGCAGCGCGGCTATCGTGGCTGGCCACGACGGGCGTTCCTTGCGCAGCTGTGCTCGAC
GTTGTCACTGAAGCGGGAAGGGACTGGCTGCTATTGGGCGAAGTGCCGGGGCAGGATCTCCTGTCATCTC
ACCTTGCTCCTGCCGAGAAAGTATCCATCATGGCTGATGCAATGCGGCGGCTGCATACGCTTGATCCGGC
TACCTGCCCATTCGACCACCAAGCGAAACATCGCATCGAGCGAGCACGTACTCGGATGGAAGCCGGTCTT
GTCGATCAGGATGATCTGGACGAAGAGCATCAGGGGCTCGCGCCAGCCGAACTGTTCGCCAGGCTCAAGG
CGAGCATGCCCGACGGCGAGGATCTCGTCGTGACCCATGGCGATGCCTGCTTGCCGAATATCATGGTGGA
AAATGGCCGCTTTTCTGGATTCATCGACTGTGGCCGGCTGGGTGTGGCGGACCGCTATCAGGACATAGCG
TTGGCTACCCGTGATATTGCTGAAGAGCTTGGCGGCGAATGGGCTGACCGCTTCCTCGTGCTTTACGGTA
TCGCCGCTCCCGATTCGCAGCGCATCGCCTTCTATCGCCTTCTTGACGAGTTCTTCTGAGCGGGACTCTG
GGGTTCGAAATGACCGACCAAGCGACGCCCAACCTGCCATCACGAGATTTCGATTCCACCGCCGCCTTCT
ATGAAAGGTTGGGCTTCGGAATCGTTTTCCGGGACGCCGGCTGGATGATCCTCCAGCGCGGGGATCTCAT
GCTGGAGTTCTTCGCCCACCCTAGGGGGAGGCTAACTGAAACACGGAAGGAGACAATACCGGAAGGAACC
CGCGCTATGACGGCAATAAAAAGACAGAATAAAACGCACGGTGTTGGGTCGTTTGTTCATAAACGCGGGG
TTCGGTCCCAGGGCTGGCACTCTGTCGATACCCCACCGAGACCCCATTGGGGCCAATACGCCCGCGTTTC
TTCCTTTTCCCCACCCCACCCCCCAAGTTCGGGTGAAGGCCCAGGGCTCGCAGCCAACGTCGGGGCGGCA
GGCCCTGCCATAGCCTCAGGTTACTCATATATACTTTAGATTGATTTAAAACTTCATTTTTAATTTAAAA
GGATCTAGGTGAAGATCCTTTTTGATAATCTCATGACCAAAATCCCTTAACGTGAGTTTTCGTTCCACTG
AGCGTCAGACCCCGTAGAAAAGATCAAAGGATCTTCTTGAGATCCTTTTTTTCTGCGCGTAATCTGCTGC
TTGCAAACAAAAAAACCACCGCTACCAGCGGTGGTTTGTTTGCCGGATCAAGAGCTACCAACTCTTTTTC
CGAAGGTAACTGGCTTCAGCAGAGCGCAGATACCAAATACTGTTCTTCTAGTGTAGCCGTAGTTAGGCCA
CCACTTCAAGAACTCTGTAGCACCGCCTACATACCTCGCTCTGCTAATCCTGTTACCAGTGGCTGCTGCC
AGTGGCGATAAGTCGTGTCTTACCGGGTTGGACTCAAGACGATAGTTACCGGATAAGGCGCAGCGGTCGG
GCTGAACGGGGGGTTCGTGCACACAGCCCAGCTTGGAGCGAACGACCTACACCGAACTGAGATACCTACA
GCGTGAGCTATGAGAAAGCGCCACGCTTCCCGAAGGGAGAAAGGCGGACAGGTATCCGGTAAGCGGCAGG
GTCGGAACAGGAGAGCGCACGAGGGAGCTTCCAGGGGGAAACGCCTGGTATCTTTATAGTCCTGTCGGGT
TTCGCCACCTCTGACTTGAGCGTCGATTTTTGTGATGCTCGTCAGGGGGGCGGAGCCTATGGAAAAACGC
CAGCAACGCGGCCTTTTTACGGTTCCTGGCCTTTTGCTGGCCTTTTGCTCACATGTTCTTTCCTGCGTTA
TCCCCTGATTCTGTGGATAACCGTATTACCGCCATGCAT
